Addgene plasmid #208816: pCAROTENE5X
Purpose: Encodes bacterial crtEBIY operon under the control of synthetic promoter responsive to JUB1-derived artificial transcription factor in bacterial cell
Depositing lab: Marc Erhardt. Depositing organization: Humboldt-Universitaet zu Berlin. Publication: A versatile regulatory toolkit of arabinose-inducible artificial transcription factors for Enterobacteriaceae. Naseri G, Raasch H, Charpentier E, Erhardt M. Commun Biol. 2023 Oct 3;6(1):1005. doi: 10.1038/s42003-023-05363-3. PubMed 37789111.
Backbone
  Vector backbone: Synthetic backbone
  Vector type: Bacterial Expression, Synthetic Biology
Growth in bacteria
  Bacterial resistance: Ampicillin, 100 μg/mL
  Growth temperature: 37°C
  Growth strain: DH5alpha
  Copy number: High Copy
Gene/Insert
  Gene/Insert name: Five copies of JUB1 binding site within the synthetic promoter
  Species: A. thaliana (mustard weed), Synthetic
  Promoter: JUB1 TF-responsive promoter
  Cloning method: Gibson Cloning
  Sequencing primers: 5′ CTTTCGTCTTCACCTCGAG; 3′ gtaatccgtcatggctgaca
Terms and licenses: Academic/Nonprofit Terms; Industry Terms: Not Available to Industry
Depositor comments: A R185H mutation in crtB was found.
How to cite: pCAROTENE5X was a gift from Marc Erhardt (Addgene plasmid # 208816 ; http://n2t.net/addgene:208816 ; RRID:Addgene_208816)
