[The description below was written by a language model from this plasmid's Addgene catalogue record and pLannotate feature annotations shown in this document.]
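Description:
pCAROTENE5X is a bacterial expression and synthetic-biology plasmid of about 6.9 kb, built on a synthetic backbone by Gibson assembly. It serves as a pigment-producing output module for an artificial transcription factor system in Enterobacteriaceae. It is selected with ampicillin through a β-lactamase gene driven by its own promoter and followed by a lambda t0 terminator. The catalogue entry lists it as high copy. Automated annotation of the replication region found only partial matches to RSF and p15A origins plus an RNAI element, so the exact origin is not clearly identified in the record.

The payload is the crtE-crtB-crtI-crtY operon, annotated as derived from Pantoea ananas and terminated by the rrnB T1 terminator. Together these enzymes convert farnesyl diphosphate to geranylgeranyl diphosphate (CrtE), then to phytoene (CrtB), lycopene (CrtI) and finally β-carotene (CrtY), so operon expression yields a coloured carotenoid product. Transcription is controlled by a synthetic promoter carrying five copies of the binding site for JUB1, an Arabidopsis thaliana transcription factor. The promoter therefore responds to a JUB1-derived artificial transcription factor, which this plasmid does not encode. The binding sites themselves are not annotated in the feature table, which shows only a fragment of the J23119 promoter just upstream of crtE, presumably the core of the synthetic promoter. The associated toolkit uses arabinose-inducible artificial transcription factors, so the plasmid lets pathway output be tuned through such a regulator. The depositor notes an R185H substitution in crtB.
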