Features (pLannotate 1.2.2; 12 found; start..end, strand, type, name):
    310..332     +  promoter       J23119(SpeI) promoter (fragment): bacterial promoter (Registry of Standard Biological Parts BBa J23119) modified to end with an SpeI site
    372..1277    +  CDS            crtE: CRTE_PANAN - Protein inferred from homology: Swiss-Prot protein existence level 3. Catalyzes the condensation of farnesyl diphosphate (FPP) and isopentenyl diphosphate (IPP) to yield geranylgeranyl diphosphate (GGPP) needed for biosynthesis of carotenoids and diterpenes. From Pantoea ananas (Erwinia uredovora).
   1307..2233    +  CDS            crtB: CRTB_PANAN - Experimental evidence at protein level: Swiss-Prot protein existence level 1. Involved in the biosynthesis of carotenoids. Catalyzes the condensation of two molecules of geranylgeranyl diphosphate (GGPP) to give prephytoene diphosphate (PPPP) and the subsequent rearrangement of the cyclopropylcarbinyl intermediate to yield the 15-cis-phytoene isomer. From Pantoea ananas (Erwinia uredovora).
   2264..3739    +  CDS            crtI: CRTI_PANAN - Experimental evidence at protein level: Swiss-Prot protein existence level 1. Converts 15-cis-phytoene into all-trans-lycopene via the intermediary of all-trans-phytofluene, all-trans-zeta-carotene and all- trans-neurosporene, by the introduction of four double bonds. From Pantoea ananas (Erwinia uredovora).
   3764..4909    +  CDS            crtY: CRTY_PANAN - Experimental evidence at protein level: Swiss-Prot protein existence level 1. Catalyzes the double cyclization reaction which converts lycopene to beta-carotene. From Pantoea ananas (Erwinia uredovora).
   4944..5030    +  terminator     rrnB T1 terminator: Escherichia coli rrnB; transcription terminator T1 from the E. coli rrnB gene
   5058..5114    -  rep_origin     RSF ori (fragment): Plasmids containing the RSF 1030 origin of replication can be propagated in E. coli cells that contain additional plasmids with compatible origins.
   5201..5545    -  rep_origin     p15A ori (fragment): Plasmids containing the medium-copy-number p15A origin of replication can be propagated in E. coli cells that contain a second plasmid with the ColE1 origin.
   5615..5716    +  ncRNA          RNAI: Accession: RF00106 - RNAI
   5783..5877    -  terminator     lambda t0 terminator: transcription terminator from phage lambda
   5907..6767    -  CDS            AmpR: β-lactamase; bla; confers resistance to ampicillin, carbenicillin, and related antibiotics
   6768..6872    -  promoter       AmpR promoter: bla
>Addgene plasmid #208816 | pCAROTENE5X | addgene full sequence | sequence record 420948 | Addgene NGS Result
ATCACGAGGCCCTTTCGTCTTCACCTCGAGGATCCCGGGTACCTGCAGCTAGCGTCGACTGTGGTCTCTA
CAGGAATTCTTTCTTCTGTCGCCGTCTTGTCAACGGCACCAGTTATATATTTCTTCTGTCGCCGTCTTGT
CAACGGCACCAGTTATATATTGGTTTCTTCTGTCGCCGTCTTGTCAACGGCACCAGTTATATATTTCTTC
TGTCGCCGTCTTGTCAACGGCACCAGTTATATATTTCTTCTGTCGCCGTCTTGTCAACGGCACCAGTTAT
ATATTGGGTTCCACCGGATACCTCCGGACTTGACAGCTAGCTCAGTCCTAGGGATTGTGCTAGCGAATTC
ATTAAAGAGGAGAAAGGTACCATGACGGTCTGCGCAAAAAAACACGTTCATCTCACTCGCGATGCTGCGG
AGCAGTTACTGGCTGATATTGATCGACGCCTTGATCAGTTATTGCCCGTGGAGGGAGAACGGGATGTTGT
GGGTGCCGCGATGCGTGAAGGTGCGCTGGCACCGGGAAAACGTATTCGCCCCATGTTGCTGTTGCTGACC
GCCCGCGATCTGGGTTGCGCTGTCAGCCATGACGGATTACTGGATTTGGCCTGTGCGGTGGAAATGGTCC
ACGCGGCTTCGCTGATCCTTGACGATATGCCCTGCATGGACGATGCGAAGCTGCGGCGCGGACGCCCTAC
CATTCATTCTCATTACGGAGAGCATGTGGCAATACTGGCGGCGGTTGCCTTGCTGAGTAAAGCCTTTGGC
GTAATTGCCGATGCAGATGGCCTCACGCCGCTGGCAAAAAATCGGGCGGTTTCTGAACTGTCAAACGCCA
TCGGCATGCAAGGATTGGTTCAGGGTCAGTTCAAGGATCTGTCTGAAGGGGATAAGCCGCGCAGCGCTGA
AGCTATTTTGATGACGAATCACTTTAAAACCAGCACGCTGTTTTGTGCCTCCATGCAGATGGCCTCGATT
GTTGCGAATGCCTCCAGCGAAGCGCGTGATTGCCTGCATCGTTTTTCACTTGATCTTGGTCAGGCATTTC
AACTGCTGGACGATTTGACCGATGGCATGACCGACACCGGTAAGGATAGCAATCAGGACGCCGGTAAATC
GACGCTGGTCAATCTGTTAGGCCCGAGGGCGGTTGAAGAACGTCTGAGACAACATCTTCAGCTTGCCAGT
GAGCATCTCTCTGCGGCCTGCCAACACGGGCACGCCACTCAACATTTTATTCAGGCCTGGTTTGACAAAA
AACTCGCTGCCGTCAGTTAATAAACTAGAGCTCAAGGAGGTACTAGATGAATAATCCGTCGTTACTCAAT
CATGCGGTCGAAACGATGGCAGTTGGCTCGAAAAGTTTTGCGACAGCCTCAAAGTTATTTGATGCAAAAA
CCCGGCGCAGCGTACTGATGCTCTACGCCTGGTGCCGCCATTGTGACGATGTTATTGACGATCAGACGCT
GGGCTTTCAGGCCCGGCAGCCTGCCTTACAAACGCCCGAACAACGTCTGATGCAACTTGAGATGAAAACG
CGCCAGGCCTATGCAGGATCGCAGATGCACGAACCGGCGTTTGCGGCTTTTCAGGAAGTGGCTATGGCTC
ATGATATCGCCCCGGCTTACGCGTTTGATCATCTGGAAGGCTTCGCCATGGATGTACGCGAAGCGCAATA
CAGCCAACTGGATGATACGCTGCGCTATTGCTATCACGTTGCAGGCGTTGTCGGCTTGATGATGGCGCAA
ATCATGGGCGTGCGGGATAACGCCACGCTGGACCGCGCCTGTGACCTTGGGCTGGCATTTCAGTTGACCA
ATATTGCTCGCGATATTGTGGACGATGCGCATGCGGGCCACTGTTATCTGCCGGCAAGCTGGCTGGAGCA
TGAAGGTCTGAACAAAGAGAATTATGCGGCACCTGAAAACCGTCAGGCGCTGAGCCGTATCGCCCGTCGT
TTGGTGCAGGAAGCAGAACCTTACTATTTGTCTGCCACAGCCGGCCTGGCAGGGTTGCCCCTGCGTTCCG
CCTGGGCAATCGCTACGGCGAAGCAGGTTTACCGGAAAATAGGTGTCAAAGTTGAACAGGCCGGTCAGCA
AGCCTGGGATCAGCGGCAGTCAACGACCACGCCCGAAAAATTAACGCTGCTGCTGGCCGCCTCTGGTCAG
GCCCTTACTTCCCGGATGCGGGCTCATCCTCCCCGCCCTGCGCATCTCTGGCAGCGCCCGCTCTAATAAT
ACTAGAGCTCAAGGAGGTACTAGATGAAACCAACTACGGTAATTGGTGCAGGCTTCGGTGGCCTGGCACT
GGCAATTCGTCTACAAGCTGCGGGGATCCCCGTCTTACTGCTTGAACAACGTGATAAACCCGGCGGTCGG
GCTTATGTCTACGAGGATCAGGGGTTTACCTTTGATGCAGGCCCGACGGTTATCACCGATCCCAGTGCCA
TTGAAGAACTGTTTGCACTGGCAGGAAAACAGTTAAAAGAGTATGTCGAACTGCTGCCGGTTACGCCGTT
TTACCGCCTGTGTTGGGAGTCAGGGAAGGTCTTTAATTACGATAACGATCAAACCCGGCTCGAAGCGCAG
ATTCAGCAGTTTAATCCCCGCGATGTCGAAGGTTATCGTCAGTTTCTGGACTATTCACGCGCGGTGTTTA
AAGAAGGCTATCTAAAGCTCGGTACTGTCCCTTTTTTATCGTTCAGAGACATGCTTCGCGCCGCACCTCA
ACTGGCGAAACTGCAAGCATGGAGAAGCGTTTACAGTAAGGTTGCCAGTTACATCGAAGATGAACATCTG
CGCCAGGCGTTTTCTTTCCACTCGCTGTTGGTGGGCGGCAATCCCTTCGCCACCTCATCCATTTATACGT
TGATACACGCGCTGGAGCGTGAGTGGGGCGTCTGGTTTCCGCGTGGCGGCACCGGCGCATTAGTTCAGGG
GATGATAAAGCTGTTTCAGGATCTGGGTGGCGAAGTCGTGTTAAACGCCAGAGTCAGCCATATGGAAACG
ACAGGAAACAAGATTGAAGCCGTGCATTTAGAGGACGGTCGCAGGTTCCTGACGCAAGCCGTCGCGTCAA
ATGCAGATGTGGTTCATACCTATCGCGACCTGTTAAGCCAGCACCCTGCCGCGGTTAAGCAGTCCAACAA
ACTGCAAACTAAGCGCATGAGTAACTCTCTGTTTGTGCTCTATTTTGGTTTGAATCACCATCATGATCAG
CTCGCGCATCACACGGTTTGTTTCGGCCCGCGTTACCGCGAGCTGATTGACGAAATTTTTAATCATGATG
GCCTCGCAGAGGACTTCTCACTTTATCTGCACGCGCCCTGTGTCACGGATTCGTCACTGGCGCCTGAAGG
TTGCGGCAGTTACTATGTGTTGGCGCCGGTGCCGCATTTAGGCACCGCGAACCTCGACTGGACGGTTGAG
GGGCCAAAACTACGCGACCGTATTTTTGCGTACCTTGAGCAGCATTACATGCCTGGCTTACGGAGTCAGC
TGGTCACGCACCGGATGTTTACGCCGTTTGATTTTCGCGACCAGCTTAATGCCTATCATGGCTCAGCCTT
TTCTGTGGAGCCCGTTCTTACCCAGAGCGCCTGGTTTCGGCCGCATAACCGCGATAAAACCATTACTAAT
CTCTACCTGGTCGGCGCAGGCACGCATCCCGGCGCAGGCATTCCTGGCGTCATCGGCTCGGCAAAAGCGA
CAGCAGGTTTGATGCTGGAGGATCTGATATAATAATACTAGAGGAGGTACTAGATGCAACCGCATTATGA
TCTGATTCTCGTGGGGGCTGGACTCGCGAATGGCCTTATCGCCCTGCGTCTTCAGCAGCAGCAACCTGAT
ATGCGTATTTTGCTTATCGACGCCGCACCCCAGGCGGGCGGGAATCATACGTGGTCATTTCACCACGATG
ATTTGACTGAGAGCCAACATCGTTGGATAGCTCCGCTGGTGGTTCATCACTGGCCCGACTATCAGGTACG
CTTTCCCACACGCCGTCGTAAGCTGAACAGCGGCTACTTTTGTATTACTTCTCAGCGTTTCGCTGAGGTT
TTACAGCGACAGTTTGGCCCGCACTTGTGGATGGATACCGCGGTCGCAGAGGTTAATGCGGAATCTGTTC
GGTTGAAAAAGGGTCAGGTTATCGGTGCCCGCGCGGTGATTGACGGGCGGGGTTATGCGGCAAATTCAGC
ACTGAGCGTGGGCTTCCAGGCGTTTATTGGCCAGGAATGGCGATTGAGCCACCCGCATGGTTTATCGTCT
CCCATTATCATGGATGCCACGGTCGATCAGCAAAATGGTTATCGCTTCGTGTACAGCCTGCCGCTCTCGC
CGACCAGATTGTTAATTGAAGACACGCACTATATTGATAATGCGACATTAGATCCTGAATGCGCGCGGCA
AAATATTTGCGACTATGCCGCGCAACAGGGTTGGCAGCTTCAGACACTGCTGCGAGAAGAACAGGGCGCC
TTACCCATTACTCTGTCGGGCAATGCCGACGCATTCTGGCAGCAGCGCCCCCTGGCCTGTAGTGGATTAC
GTGCCGGTCTGTTCCATCCTACCACCGGCTATTCACTGCCGCTGGCGGTTGCCGTGGCCGACCGCCTGAG
TGCACTTGATGTCTTTACGTCGGCCTCAATTCACCATGCCATTACGCATTTTGCCCGCGAGCGCTGGCAG
CAGCAGGGCTTTTTCCGCATGCTGAATCGCATGCTGTTTTTAGCCGGACCCGCCGATTCACGCTGGCGGG
TTATGCAGCGTTTTTATGGTTTACCTGAAGATTTAATTGCCCGTTTTTATGCGGGAAAACTCACGCTGAC
CGATCGGCTACGTATTCTGAGCGGCAAGCCGCCTGTTCCGGTATTAGCAGCATTGCAAGCCATTATGACG
ACTCATCGTTAATAAACTAGTTAAGCGGCCGCTCTAGAGGCATCAAATAAAACGAAAGGCTCAGTCGAAA
GACTGGGCCTTTCGTTTTATCTGTTGTTTGTCGGTGAACGCTCTCCTGAGTAGGACAAATCCGCCGCCCT
AGACCTAGGCGGAGATATTCCGCTTCCTCGCTCACTGACTCGCTCCGCTCGGTCGTTCGGCTGCGGCGAG
CGGTACCGGCTTACTGGCGGGGCGGAAATTTCCTGGAAGATGCCAGGAAGAAACTTAACAGGGAAGCGAT
AAGGCCACGGCAGAGCCGTTTTTCCATAGGCTCCGCCCCCCTGACAAGCATCACGAAATCTGACGCTCAA
ATCAGTGGTGGCGAAACCCGACAGGACTTAAAGATACCAGGCGTTTCCCCCTGGTGGCTCCCTCGTGCGC
TCTCCTGTTCCTGCCTTTCGGTTTACCGGTGTCACTCCGCTGTTATGGCCGCGTTTATCTCATTCCACGC
CTGACACTCGGTTCCGGGAAGGCAGTTCGCTCCAAGCTGGACTGTATGCACGAACCCCCCGTTCAGTCCG
ACTGCTGCGCCTGTTCCGGTAACTATCGACTTGAGTCCAAGCCGGAAAGACACGACAAAGCGCCACTGGC
AGCAGCCACTGGTAAGAGGGTGTACAAGAGATTACTGATGCAGAGTTCTTGAAGTCAGAGCCAAACTACG
GCTAAACTGGAAGGACGAATTTGGTGGCAGCGGTCTTGTACACCCTGTTACCACGGTTCAGAAGTTCCCC
AACTTACTGAACCTTCGAAAAACCACCTCCCCAGGTGGTTTTTTCGTTTTCAGAGCAAGAGATTACGACG
CAACGGAAAGGATCTCAAGAGGTTCATCTTACTAGTGCTTGGATTCTCACCAATAAAAAACGCCCGGCGG
CAACCGAGCGTTCTGAACAAATCCAGATGGAGTTCTGAGGTCATTACTGGATCTATCAACAGGAGTCCAA
GCGAGCTCGTAAACTTGGTCTGACAGTTACCAATGCTTAATCAGTGAGGCACCTATCTCAGCGATCTGTC
TATTTCGTTCATCCATAGTTGCCTGACTCCCCGTCGTGTAGATAACTACGATACGGGAGGGCTTACCATC
TGGCCCCAGTGCTGCAATGATACCGCGAGACCCACGCTCACCGGCTCCAGATTTATCAGCAATAAACCAG
CCAGCCGGAAGGGCCGAGCGCAGAAGTGGTCCTGCAACTTTATCCGCCTCCATCCAGTCTATTAATTGTT
GCCGGGAAGCTAGAGTAAGTAGTTCGCCAGTTAATAGTTTGCGCAACGTTGTTGCCATTGCTACAGGCAT
CGTGGTGTCACGCTCGTCGTTTGGTATGGCTTCATTCAGCTCCGGTTCCCAACGATCAAGGCGAGTTACA
TGATCCCCCATGTTGTGCAAAAAAGCGGTTAGCTCCTTCGGTCCTCCGATCGTTGTCAGAAGTAAGTTGG
CCGCAGTGTTATCACTCATGGTTATGGCAGCACTGCATAATTCTCTTACTGTCATGCCATCCGTAAGATG
CTTTTCTGTGACTGGTGAGTACTCAACCAAGTCATTCTGAGAATAGTGTATGCGGCGACCGAGTTGCTCT
TGCCCGGCGTCAATACGGGATAATACCGCGCCACATAGCAGAACTTTAAAAGTGCTCATCATTGGAAAAC
GTTCTTCGGGGCGAAAACTCTCAAGGATCTTACCGCTGTTGAGATCCAGTTCGATGTAACCCACTCGTGC
ACCCAACTGATCTTCAGCATCTTTTACTTTCACCAGCGTTTCTGGGTGAGCAAAAACAGGAAGGCAAAAT
GCCGCAAAAAAGGGAATAAGGGCGACACGGAAATGTTGAATACTCATACTCTTCCTTTTTCAATATTATT
GAAGCATTTATCAGGGTTATTGTCTCATGAGCGGATACATATTTGAATGTATTTAGAAAAATAAACAAAT
AGGGGTTCCGCGCACATTTCCCCGAAAAGTGCCACCTGACGTCTAAGAAACCATTATTATCATGACATTA
ACCTATAAAAATAGGCGT
